>Addgene plasmid #140449 | pCEP4_HLA-flag-GRM3 C127A-VN | addgene full sequence | sequence record 292293 | Addgene NGS Result
TCTAGAGTCGACCTCATGGCTGCGCCCCGACACCCGCCAACACCCGCTGACGCGCCCTGACGGGCTTGTC
TGCTCCCGGCATCCGCTTACAGACAAGCTGTGACCGTCTCCGGGAGCTGCATGTGTCAGAGGTTTTCACC
GTCATCACCGAAACGCGCGAGGCAGCCGGATCATAATCAGCCATACCACATTTGTAGAGGTTTTACTTGC
TTTAAAAAACCTCCCACACCTCCCCCTGAACCTGAAACATAAAATGAATGCAATTGTTGTTGTTAACTTG
TTTATTGCAGCTTATAATGGTTACAAATAAAGCAATAGCATCACAAATTTCACAAATAAAGCATTTTTTT
CACTGCATTCTAGTTGTGGTTTGTCCAAACTCATCAATGTATCTTATCATGTCTGGATCCGGCCTTGCCG
GCCTCGAGTTAGGCGGTCAGATAGACGTTGTGGCTGTTGTAGTTGTACTCCAGCTTGTGCCCCAGGATGT
TGCCGTCCTCCTTGAAGTCGATGCCCTTCAGCTCGATGCGGTTCACCAGGGTGTCGCCCTCGAACTTCAC
CTCGGCGCGGGTCTTGTAGTTGCCGTCGTCCTTGAAGAAGATGGTGCGCTCCTGGACGTAGCCTTCGGGC
ATGGCGGACTTGAAGAAGTCGTGCTGCTTCATGTGGTCGGGGTAGCGGGCGAAGCACTGCAGGCCGTAGC
CCAGGGTGGTCACGAGGGTGGGCCAGGGCACGGGCAGCTTGCCGGTGGTGCAGATCAGCTTCAGGGTCAG
CTTGCCGTAGGTGGCATCGCCCTCGCCCTCGCCGGACACGCTGAACTTGTGGCCGTTTACGTCGCCGTCC
AGCTCGACCAGGATGGGCACCACCCCGGTGAACAGCTCCTCGCCCTTGCTCACCAGAGATGAGGTGGTGG
AGTCGAGGACTTCCCGCCCATTGCACACCGTTGGCACATACGTGCTTGCAGAGGACTGAGAGTATGTGGT
CCCAGTTCCACTGACACTGAACCTGTTGAGGTGCAGTCTGTGTGTGACAACATTCTTCTGGGGTTGAAAC
AGGATGATGTGAACCTTGGGTGCAAACAAACAGCCCAAGACCACAAAGCCACTCAGGCTGACAGAGATGC
ACATGGTTGTCGTCTGCACTCTGTAGTCACTTGATGTCACATAAAATATAGGGAGGAAGGCCAACCAGAT
GATGCACGTGGTGTACATGGTAAAACCTATGAACTTAGCTTCGTTGAAATTTTCTGGGCACTTCCGCGTT
TTGAAGGCGTACACAGTGCATAAGATCACCAGGATCACATCGTAGGTAAGAGAGATCAACATGCTGGAAT
CTTTGACATTGCATTTTAGGATGACTGTTTCCCGCTTCTCTGCAAGGGTATACCTCCTGGTGCCTGGGGC
CTCCAGGATGAGCCACACAGACACCATCACAATTTGCACCAGGATCAGACCCAGGCAGATGAAAACCTGA
GAACTGGGGCTGATGAATTTTGGCCTCTGAGCGCCATTCTTGACCCCATCGAAGATGCGGGCAATGCAGT
TTGTCTTGGTCAGCAGGGCTGAGTAACAGATAGCGAAGGAACTCCCCAGCCCGAGTCGGCGCAATGCACA
GATGACTGGTGATGGCTTGGCAATGAAGAAGAATGTCATGCAGTATGACAGGCCAACCCCAAACAATAAG
ATGTAGCAGAGTTCTCGGCCCGATGCTTTGACCAAGGGTGTGTTGTTGTGCTTGATAAAAACAGTTACAA
CCATGCATGTACACATAAAACCCAGACAGGCAATGGTGACTGGGCCAATGGCCCAGGCGTCTTCCCACCT
GATGTAGTCCTCAGGAAGGTCATAGCATCCAGTTAGGTCTGCAGTGGGCCACTGTCCAGACCCACAATCC
ATACAGGTAAACTCATCAGCCAGGTATTCGTACGGTTCACAGGGGATGCAAATCCAGCAGCAGACATCCC
CTGGTTGCATATTCTTCATTTCATTGGGGGCACAGGGGTCGCTGCACTGGGAAGTGGGGACTGAGTTCCG
GGACCAGTGGATAGAGTTGACATCTAGCGATAAGGTTTCTGCCCAGTGACCAACTTTCAAGTAGGAATAC
TTTCCACCTACATTTTGGAAATTGAACACGTTGTATCGCCCCATTCCATCTCCAAAAGTGTCAAACTTGA
CTATGCTATCTGCATCTTTATTTGGGTTGAATGGAGCCGTGAAGTTGATTTTCAGCAAGTAATCCTTGTA
CAACTTCTTCCCATCCAGGATCTTCATAGCATCACAAAGCTTGGTAGTGTTGGGACAGAGGGTGCGCTGC
ATTTTGTGCAAAGCGTGGGCCATGGCATACACCGCGTTCACCACAAACATGATCTTGGACTCTTGCTCGT
AGTTGCTGCTGTCGATGGCCAGGTGCTTGTCGCAGACGCGCCTGTGGTTGCGTTTGTTCTGGAGGCTGCA
CTGAAACTTTTGCTCCCAGAAGTCCCGGAACCAGGGGTTGCGGTGGTTGTTGTAGGGGTTGAGGCTCTGG
AAGTAGCGGTCGAACTGGCGGACAGGCTGGGAGGCCAGCTCCAGGGTGATGGCGCCGTAGGCCACATGCT
CGCTGCCCTTGATGATGCTCTCCTGCGCGCCCCAGCCGTCGCTGGCCACCCAGGTGAAGGAGGCATTGGC
GCGGCTGGCGGCTGCAATGAGCTCCCGCGAGTCGTCGCTGCGCATGAAGAGGACCACGACGCGCGCGTTG
GGCTTCTGCAACAGTTCTCGGATCACGCTGTCGTAGGACTTGCGGATGTTGGAGCGGCCCACCTTCTCCG
CCGTAGCGATGCAGATGTTGCGCAGGCGGGCTTCCTGCTCGAAGGCCTCGATCCCTGTCTCCCCGTAATC
ACCCTCGGAGGCTACTGTGGACACGTAGGTCCAGTTGAAGAAGCGCAAGATCTCAGCCATGGCTTTGGCC
TGGTAGAAGTCGGGGGGCACGGTCCTGGCAAAGTAATCATAGCGCGACTTATCACTGAGTTTGGCGCTGG
TGGATGCGTAGCTGATCTGAGGGATCTGGAAGAGCCGCAGCAGGTTTGCCACCTGTATGGAAACACTGCT
ATAAGAGCCACCAATGACCCCTGCAATGAGAAGTGGGATGTTTTCTTGAATGGCATAGGATCCATCAGGA
GCCATATACTCAGCTTCATCCACTTTTGTCAAAGATGCCCTGACAAACTCCAGTGATTGCTCCAATGCAT
AGGTATCCCTTGAACATGTATCCAAAATGTGAACACCCAACTTCACTCCTGGTAGCAAGTAATCATCTTT
GTTGATTTCATCAATAGCAAACAACATGGCTTCCAGGCGTTGAATCCCTCGGTCTTCATTGATTCGCCCA
CATTCTTCAGTTCCAGTGCCTTTTTCGTTAATAGGAAACAGGCCCCCTAAAACAAGGTCACCTTCTATTT
TAATCTCTCTCCTGGATCCTCCCTTGTCATCATCGTCCTTGTAGTCGGAGCCCGCCCAGGTCTGGGTCAG
GGCCAGGGCCCCCGAGAGTAGCAGGACGAGGGTTCGGGGCGCCATGACGGCCATGGTGGCGCTAGCAGCT
GGTACCCAGCTTCTAGAGATCTGACGGTTCACTAAACGAGCTCTGCTTATATAGACCTCCCACCGTACAC
GCCTACCGCCCATTTGCGTCAACGGGGCGGGGTTATTACGACATTTTGGAAAGTCCCGTTGATTTTGGTG
CCAAAACAAACTCCCATTGACGTCAATGGGGTGGAGACTTGGAAATCCCCGTGAGTCAAACCGCTATCCA
CGCCCATTGGTGTACTGCCAAAACCGCATCACCATGGTAATAGCGATGACTAATACGTAGATGTACTGCC
AAGTAGGAAAGTCCCGTAAGGTCATGTACTGGGCATAATGCCAGGCGGGCCATTTACCGTCATTGACGTC
AATAGGGGGCGGACTTGGCATATGATACACTTGATGTACTGCCAAGTGGGCAGTTTACCGTAAATACTCC
ACCCATTGACGTCAATGGAAAGTCCCTATTGGCGTTACTATGGGAACATACGTCATTATTGACGTCAATG
GGCGGGGGTCGTTGGGCGGTCAGCCAGGCGGGCCATTTACCGTAAGTTATGTAACGCGGAACTCCATATA
TGGGCTATGAACTAATGACCCCGTAATTGATTACTATTAATAACTAGTCAATAATCAATGTCAACATGGC
GGTCATATTGGACATGAGCCAATATAAATGTACATATTATGATATAGATACAACGTATGCAATGGCCAAT
AGCCAATATTGATTTATGCTATATAACCAATGACTAATATGGCTAATTGCCAATATTGATTCAATGTATA
GATCTTCCATACCTACCAGTTCTGCGCCTGCAGCAATGGCAACAACGTTGCCCGGATCTGCGATGATAAG
CTGTCAAACATGAGAATTGGTCGACTAGCTTGGCACGCCAGAAATCCGCGCGGTGGTTTTTGGGGGTCGG
GGGTGTTTGGCAGCCACAGACGCCCGGTGTTCGTGTCGCGCCAGTACATGCGGTCCATGCCCAGGCCATC
CAAAAACCATGGGTCTGTCTGCTCAGTCCAGTCGTGGACCTGACCCCACGCAACGCCCAAAATAATAACC
CCCACGAACCATAAACCATTCCCCATGGGGGACCCCGTCCCTAACCCACGGGGCCAGTGGCTATGGCAGG
GCCTGCCGCCCCGACGTTGGCTGCGAGCCCTGGGCCTTCACCCGAACTTGGGGGGTGGGGTGGGGAAAAG
GAAGAAACGCGGGCGTATTGGCCCCAATGGGGTCTCGGTGGGGTATCGACAGAGTGCCAGCCCTGGGACC
GAACCCCGCGTTTATGAACAAACGACCCAACACCCGTGCGTTTTATTCTGTCTTTTTATTGCCGTCATAG
CGCGGGTTCCTTCCGGTATTGTCTCCTTCCGTGTTTCAGTTAGCCTCCCCCATCTCCCGATCCGGACGAG
TGCTGGGGCGTCGGTTTCCACTATCGGCGAGTACTTCTACACAGCCATCGGTCCAGACGGCCGCGCTTCT
GCGGGCGATTTGTGTACGCCCGACAGTCCCGGCTCCGGATCGGACGATTGCGTCGCATCGACCCTGCGCC
CAAGCTGCATCATCGAAATTGCCGTCAACCAAGCTCTGATAGAGTTGGTCAAGACCAATGCGGAGCATAT
ACGCCCGGAGCCGCGGCGATCCTGCAAGCTCCGGATGCCTCCGCTCGAAGTAGCGCGTCTGCTGCTCCAT
ACAAGCCAACCACGGCCTCCAGAAGAAGATGTTGGCGACCTCGTATTGGGAATCCCCGAACATCGCCTCG
CTCCAGTCAATGACCGCTGTTATGCGGCCATTGTCCGTCAGGACATTGTTGGAGCCGAAATCCGCGTGCA
CGAGGTGCCGGACTTCGGGGCAGTCCTCGGCCCAAAGCATCAGCTCATCGAGAGCCTGCGCGACGGACGC
ACTGACGGTGTCGTCCATCACAGTTTGCCAGTGATACACATGGGGATCAGCAATCGCGCATATGAAATCA
CGCCATGTAGTGTATTGACCGATTCCTTGCGGTCCGAATGGGCCGAACCCGCTCGTCTGGCTAAGATCGG
CCGCAGCGATCGCATCCATGGCCTCCGCGACCGGCTGCAGAACAGCGGGCAGTTCGGTTTCAGGCAGGTC
TTGCAACGTGACACCCTGTGCACGGCGGGAGATGCAATAGGTCAGGCTCTCGCTGAATTCCCCAATGTCA
AGCACTTCCGGAATCGGGAGCGCGGCCGATGCAAAGTGCCGATAAACATAACGATCTTTGTAGAAACCAT
CGGCGCAGCTATTTACCCGCAGGACATATCCACGCCCTCCTACATCGAAGCTGAAAGCACGAGATTCTTC
GCCCTCCGAGAGCTGCATCAGGTCGGAGACGCTGTCGAACTTTTCGATCAGAAACTTCTCGACAGACGTC
GCGGTGAGTTCAGGCTTTTTCATATCTCATTGCCCCCCGGGATCTGCGGCACGCTGTTGACGCTGTTAAG
CGGGTCGCTGCAGGGTCGCTCGGTGTTCGAGGCCACACGCGTCACCTTAATATGCGAAGTGGACCTCGGA
CCGCGCCGCCCCGACTGCATCTGCGTGTTCGAATTCGCCAATGACAAGACGCTGGGCGGGGTTTGTGTCA
TCATAGAACTAAAGACATGCAAATATATTTCTTCCGGGGACACCGCCAGCAAACGCGAGCAACGGGCCAC
GGGGATGAAGCAGGGCGGCACCTCGCTAACGGATTCACCACTCCAAGAATTGGAGCCAATCAATTCTTGC
GGAGAACTGTGAATGCGCAAACCAACCCTTGGCAGAACATATCCATCGCGTCCGCCATCTCCAGCAGCCG
CACGCGGCGCATCTCGGGGCCGACGCGCTGGGCTACGTCTTGCTGGCGTTCGCGACGCGAGGCTGGATGG
CCTTCCCCATTATGATTCTTCTCGCTTCCGGCGGCATCGGGATGCCCGCGTTGCAGGCCATGCTGTCCAG
GCAGGTAGATGACGACCATCAGGGACAGCTTCAAGGCCAGCAAAAGGCCAGGAACCGTAAAAAGGCCGCG
TTGCTGGCGTTTTTCCATAGGCTCCGCCCCCCTGACGAGCATCACAAAAATCGACGCTCAAGTCAGAGGT
GGCGAAACCCGACAGGACTATAAAGATACCAGGCGTTTCCCCCTGGAAGCTCCCTCGTGCGCTCTCCTGT
TCCGACCCTGCCGCTTACCGGATACCTGTCCGCCTTTCTCCCTTCGGGAAGCGTGGCGCTTTCTCATAGC
TCACGCTGTAGGTATCTCAGTTCGGTGTAGGTCGTTCGCTCCAAGCTGGGCTGTGTGCACGAACCCCCCG
TTCAGCCCGACCGCTGCGCCTTATCCGGTAACTATCGTCTTGAGTCCAACCCGGTAAGACACGACTTATC
GCCACTGGCAGCAGCCACTGGTAACAGGATTAGCAGAGCGAGGTATGTAGGCGGTGCTACAGAGTTCTTG
AAGTGGTGGCCTAACTACGGCTACACTAGAAGGACAGTATTTGGTATCTGCGCTCTGCTGAAGCCAGTTA
CCTTCGGAAAAAGAGTTGGTAGCTCTTGATCCGGCAAACAAACCACCGCTGGTAGCGGTGGTTTTTTTGT
TTGCAAGCAGCAGATTACGCGCAGAAAAAAAGGATCTCAAGAAGATCCTTTGATCTTTTCTACGGGGTCT
GACGCTCAGTGGAACGAAAACTCACGTTAAGGGATTTTGGTCATGAGATTATCAAAAAGGATCTTCACCT
AGATCCTTTTAAATTAAAAATGAAGTTTTAAATCAATCTAAAGTATATATGAGTAAACTTGGTCTGACAG
TTACCAATGCTTAATCAGTGAGGCACCTATCTCAGCGATCTGTCTATTTCGTTCATCCATAGTTGCCTGA
CTCCCCGTCGTGTAGATAACTACGATACGGGAGGGCTTACCATCTGGCCCCAGTGCTGCAATGATACCGC
GAGACCCACGCTCACCGGCTCCAGATTTATCAGCAATAAACCAGCCAGCCGGAAGGGCCGAGCGCAGAAG
TGGTCCTGCAACTTTATCCGCCTCCATCCAGTCTATTAATTGTTGCCGGGAAGCTAGAGTAAGTAGTTCG
CCAGTTAATAGTTTGCGCAACGTTGTTGCCATTGCTGCAGGCATCGTGGTGTCACGCTCGTCGTTTGGTA
TGGCTTCATTCAGCTCCGGTTCCCAACGATCAAGGCGAGTTACATGATCCCCCATGTTGTGCAAAAAAGC
GGTTAGCTCCTTCGGTCCTCCGATCGTTGTCAGAAGTAAGTTGGCCGCAGTGTTATCACTCATGGTTATG
GCAGCACTGCATAATTCTCTTACTGTCATGCCATCCGTAAGATGCTTTTCTGTGACTGGTGAGTACTCAA
CCAAGTCATTCTGAGAATAGTGTATGCGGCGACCGAGTTGCTCTTGCCCGGCGTCAACACGGGATAATAC
CGCGCCACATAGCAGAACTTTAAAAGTGCTCATCATTGGAAAACGTTCTTCGGGGCGAAAACTCTCAAGG
ATCTTACCGCTGTTGAGATCCAGTTCGATGTAACCCACTCGTGCACCCAACTGATCTTCAGCATCTTTTA
CTTTCACCAGCGTTTCTGGGTGAGCAAAAACAGGAAGGCAAAATGCCGCAAAAAAGGGAATAAGGGCGAC
ACGGAAATGTTGAATACTCATACTCTTCCTTTTTCAATATTATTGAAGCATTTATCAGGGTTATTGTCTC
ATGAGCGGATACATATTTGAATGTATTTAGAAAAATAAACAAATAGGGGTTCCGCGCACATTTCCCCGAA
AAGTGCCACCTGACGTCTAAGAAACCATTATTATCATGACATTAACCTATAAAAATAGGCGTATCACGAG
GCCCTTTCGTCTTCAAGAATTCTCATGTTTGACAGCTTATCATCGATAAGCTGATCCTCACAGGCCGCAC
CCAGCTTTTCTTCCGTTGCCCCAGTAGCATCTCTGTCTGGTGACCTTGAAGAGGAAGAGGAGGGGTCCCG
AGAATCCCCATCCCTACCGTCCAGCAAAAAGGGGGACGAGGAATTTGAGGCCTGGCTTGAGGCTCAGGAC
GCAAATCTTGAGGATGTTCAGCGGGAGTTTTCCGGGCTGCGAGTAATTGGTGATGAGGACGAGGATGGTT
CGGAGGATGGGGAATTTTCAGACCTGGATCTGTCTGACAGCGACCATGAAGGGGATGAGGGTGGGGGGGC
TGTTGGAGGGGGCAGGAGTCTGCACTCCCTGTATTCACTGAGCGTCGTCTAATAAAGATGTCTATTGATC
TCTTTTAGTGTGAATCATGTCTGACGAGGGGCCAGGTACAGGACCTGGAAATGGCCTAGGAGAGAAGGGA
GACACATCTGGACCAGAAGGCTCCGGCGGCAGTGGACCTCAAAGAAGAGGGGGTGATAACCATGGACGAG
GACGGGGAAGAGGACGAGGACGAGGAGGCGGAAGACCAGGAGCCCCGGGCGGCTCAGGATCAGGGCCAAG
ACATAGAGATGGTGTCCGGAGACCCCAAAAACGTCCAAGTTGCATTGGCTGCAAAGGGACCCACGGTGGA
ACAGGAGCAGGAGCAGGAGCGGGAGGGGCAGGAGCAGGAGGGGCAGGAGCAGGAGGAGGGGCAGGAGCAG
GAGGAGGGGCAGGAGGGGCAGGAGGGGSAGGAGGGGCAGGAGCAGGAGGAGGGGSAGGAGSAGGAGGAGG
GGSAGGAGGRGCAGGAGGGGSAGGAGSAGGAGGRGGGGCAGGAGCAGGAGGAGGGGCAGGAGGGGCAGGA
GCAGGAGGRGGGGMAGGAGGRGSAGGAGGGGCAGGAGCAGGAGGAGGGGCAGGAGCAGGAGGAGGGGCAG
GAGGGGCAGGAGCAGGAGGAGGGGCAGGAGGGGCAGGAGGGGCAGGAGCAGGAGGAGGGGCAGGAGCRGG
AGGGGCAGGAGSGGCAGGAGGGGCAGGAGCAGGAGGGGCAGGAGCAGGAGGAGGGGCAGGAGGGGCAGGA
GGGGCAGGAGCAGGAGGRGCAGGAGCAGGAGGGGCAGGAGCAGGAGGGGCAGGAGCAGGAGGGGCAGGAG
GGGCAGGAGCAGGAGGGGSAGGAGGGGGYSGWKGAGGAGGGGCAGGAGGGGCAGGAGCAGGAGGAGGGGC
AGGAGGGGCAGGAGCAGGAGGAGGGGCAGGAGGGGCAGGAGCAGGAGGGGSAGGAGGGGCAGGAGCAGGA
GGGGCAGGAGGGGCAGGAGCAGGAGGGGCAGGAGGGGCAGGAGCAGGAGGAGGGGCAGGAGCAGGAGGGG
CAGGAGCAGGAGGTGGAGGCCGGGGTCGAGGAGGCAGTGGAGGCCGGGGTCGAGGAGGTAGTGGAGGCCG
GGGTCGAGGAGGTAGTGGAGGCCGCCGGGGTAGAGGACGTGAAAGAGCCAGGGGGGGAAGTCGTGAAAGA
GCCAGGGGGAGAGGTCGTGGACGTGGAGAAAAGAGGCCCAGGAGTCCCAGTAGTCAGTCATCATCATCCG
GGTCTCCACCGCGCAGGCCCCCTCCAGGTAGAAGGCCATTTTTCCACCCTGTAGGGGAAGCCGATTATTT
TGAATACCACCAAGAAGGTGGCCCAGATGGTGAGCCTGACGTGCCCCCGGGAGCGATAGAGCAGGGCCCC
GCAGATGACCCAGGAGAAGGCCCAAGCACTGGACCCCGGGGTCAGGGTGATGGAGGCAGGCGCAAAAAAG
GAGGGTGGTTTGGAAAGCATCGTGGTCAAGGAGGTTCCAACCCGAAATTTGAGAACATTGCAGAAGGTTT
AAGAGCTCTCCTGGCTAGGAGTCACGTAGAAAGGACTACCGACGAAGGAACTTGGGTCGCCGGTGTGTTC
GTATATGGAGGTAGTAAGACCTCCCTTTACAACCTAAGGCGAGGAACTGCCCTTGCTATTCCACAATGTC
GTCTTACACCATTGAGTCGTCTCCCCTTTGGAATGGCCCCTGGACCCGGCCCACAACCTGGCCCGCTAAG
GGAGTCCATTGTCTGTTATTTCATGGTCTTTTTACAAACTCATATATTTGCTGAGGTTTTGAAGGATGCG
ATTAAGGACCTTGTTATGACAAAGCCCGCTCCTACCTGCAATATCAGGGTGACTGTGTGCAGCTTTGACG
ATGGAGTAGATTTGCCTCCCTGGTTTCCACCTATGGTGGAAGGGGCTGCCGCGGAGGGTGATGACGGAGA
TGACGGAGATGAAGGAGGTGATGGAGATGAGGGTGAGGAAGGGCAGGAGTGATGTAACTTGTTAGGAGAC
GCCCTCAATCGTATTAAAAGCCGTGTATTCCCCCGCACTAAAGAATAAATCCCCAGTAGACATCATGCGT
GCTGTTGGTGTATTTCTGGCCATCTGTCTTGTCACCATTTTCGTCCTCCCAACATGGGGCAATTGGGCAT
ACCCATGTTGTCACGTCACTCAGCTCCGCGCTCAACACCTTCTCGCGTTGGAAAACATTAGCGACATTTA
CCTGGTGAGCAATCAGACATGCGACGGCTTTAGCCTGGCCTCCTTAAATTCACCTAAGAATGGGAGCAAC
CAGCAGGAAAAGGACAAGCAGCGAAAATTCACGCCCCCTTGGGAGGTGGCGGCATATGCAAAGGATAGCA
CTCCCACTCTACTACTGGGTATCATATGCTGACTGTATATGCATGAGGATAGCATATGCTACCCGGATAC
AGATTAGGATAGCATATACTACCCAGATATAGATTAGGATAGCATATGCTACCCAGATATAGATTAGGAT
AGCCTATGCTACCCAGATATAAATTAGGATAGCATATACTACCCAGATATAGATTAGGATAGCATATGCT
ACCCAGATATAGATTAGGATAGCCTATGCTACCCAGATATAGATTAGGATAGCATATGCTACCCAGATAT
AGATTAGGATAGCATATGCTATCCAGATATTTGGGTAGTATATGCTACCCAGATATAAATTAGGATAGCA
TATACTACCCTAATCTCTATTAGGATAGCATATGCTACCCGGATACAGATTAGGATAGCATATACTACCC
AGATATAGATTAGGATAGCATATGCTACCCAGATATAGATTAGGATAGCCTATGCTACCCAGATATAAAT
TAGGATAGCATATACTACCCAGATATAGATTAGGATAGCATATGCTACCCAGATATAGATTAGGATAGCC
TATGCTACCCAGATATAGATTAGGATAGCATATGCTATCCAGATATTTGGGTAGTATATGCTACCCATGG
CAACATTAGCCCACCGTGCTCTCAGCGACCTCGTGAATATGAGGACCAACAACCCTGTGCTTGGCGCTCA
GGCGCAAGTGTGTGTAATTTGTCCTCCAGATCGCAGCAATCGCGCCCCTATCTTGGCCCGCCCACCTACT
TATGCAGGTATTCCCCGGGGTGCCATTAGTGGTTTTGTGGGCAAGTGGTTTGACCGCAGTGGTTAGCGGG
GTTACAATCAGCCAAGTTATTACACCCTTATTTTACAGTCCAAAACCGCAGGGCGGCGTGTGGGGGCTGA
CGCGTGCCCCCACTCCACAATTTCAAAAAAAAGAGTGGCCACTTGTCTTTGTTTATGGGCCCCATTGGCG
TGGAGCCCCGTTTAATTTTCGGGGGTGTTAGAGACAACCAGTGGAGTCCGCTGCTGTCGGCGTCCACTCT
CTTTCCCCTTGTTACAAATAGAGTGTAACAACATGGTTCACCTGTCTTGGTCCCTGCCTGGGACACATCT
TAATAACCCCAGTATCATATTGCACTAGGATTATGTGTTGCCCATAGCCATAAATTCGTGTGAGATGGAC
ATCCAGTCTTTACGGCTTGTCCCCACCCCATGGATTTCTATTGTTAAAGATATTCAGAATGTTTCATTCC
TACACTAGTATTTATTGCCCAAGGGGTTTGTGAGGGTTATATTGGTGTCATAGCACAATGCCACCACTGA
ACCCCCCGTCCAAATTTTATTCTGGGGGCGTCACCTGAAACCTTGTTTTCGAGCACCTCACATACACCTT
ACTGTTCACAACTCAGCAGTTATTCTATTAGCTAAACGAAGGAGAATGAAGAAGCAGGCGAAGATTCAGG
AGAGTTCACTGCCCGCTCCTTGATCTTCAGCCACTGCCCTTGTGACTAAAATGGTTCACTACCCTCGTGG
AATCCTGACCCCATGTAAATAAAACCGTGACAGCTCATGGGGTGGGAGATATCGCTGTTCCTTAGGACCC
TTTTACTAACCCTAATTCGATAGCATATGCTTCCCGTTGGGTAACATATGCTATTGAATTAGGGTTAGTC
TGGATAGTATATACTACTACCCGGGAAGCATATGCTACCCGTTTAGGGTTAACAAGGGGGCCTTATAAAC
ACTATTGCTAATGCCCTCTTGAGGGTCCGCTTATCGGTAGCTACACAGGCCCCTCTGATTGACGTTGGTG
TAGCCTCCCGTAGTCTTCCTGGGCCCCTGGGAGGTACATGTCCCCCAGCATTGGTGTAAGAGCTTCAGCC
AAGAGTTACACATAAAGGCAATGTTGTGTTGCAGTCCACAGACTGCAAAGTCTGCTCCAGGATGAAAGCC
ACTCAGTGTTGGCAAATGTGCACATCCATTTATAAGGATGTCAACTACAGTCAGAGAACCCCTTTGTGTT
TGGTCCCCCCCCGTGTCACATGTGGAACAGGGCCCAGTTGGCAAGTTGTACCAACCAACTGAAGGGATTA
CATGCACTGCCCCGCGAAGAAGGGGCAGAGATGTCGTAGTCAGGTTTAGTTCGTCCGGGGCGGGGATCGA
TCC
Features (pLannotate 1.2.2; 25 found; start..end, strand, type, name):
    126..166     -  CDS            rop (fragment): Rop protein, which maintains plasmids at low copy number; rop
    169..252     +  CDS            large T antigen (fragment): large T antigen from SV40 (simian virus 40)
    275..409     +  polyA_signal   SV40 poly(A) signal: SV40 polyadenylation signal
    432..895     -  CDS            VN155(I152L) (fragment): improved N-terminal fragment of mVenus for use in bimolecular fluorescence complementation (BiFC) (Kodama and Hu, 2010)
    894..3443    -  CDS            GRM3: GRM3_HUMAN - Also known as GPRC1C, MGLUR3. Experimental evidence at protein level: Swiss-Prot protein existence level 1. G-protein coupled receptor for glutamate. Ligand binding causes a conformation change that triggers signaling via guanine nucleotide-binding proteins (G proteins) and modulates the activity of down-stream effectors. Signaling inhibits adenylate cyclase activity. From Homo sapiens (Human).
   3452..3476    -  CDS            3xFLAG (fragment): three tandem FLAG® epitope tags
   3477..3554    -  CDS            HLA-A (fragment): HLAA_HUMAN - Also known as HLAA. Experimental evidence at protein level: Swiss-Prot protein existence level 1. Allele A*74:01: Presents immunodominant HIV-1 epitopes derived from gag-pol (GQMVHQAISPR, QIYPGIKVR) and rev (RQIHSISER), carrying an aliphatic residue at position 2 and Arg anchor residue at the C-terminus. May contribute to viral load control in chronic HIV-1 infection. From Homo sapiens (Human).
   3612..3811    -  promoter       CMV promoter: human cytomegalovirus (CMV) immediate early promoter
   3813..4192    -  enhancer       CMV enhancer: human cytomegalovirus immediate early enhancer
   4366..4391    +  CDS            bla(M) (fragment): β-lactamase lacking the signal sequence; bla(M); allows cytosolic expression of β-lactamase
   4422..4646    -  CDS            gH (fragment): GH_HHV11 - Experimental evidence at protein level: Swiss-Prot protein existence level 1. The heterodimer glycoprotein H-glycoprotein L is required for the fusion of viral and plasma membranes leading to virus entry into the host cell. Following initial binding to host receptor, membrane fusion is mediated by the fusion machinery composed of gB and the heterodimer gH/gL. May also be involved in the fusion between the virion envelope and the outer nuclear membrane during virion morphogenesis. From Human herpesvirus 1 (strain 17) (HHV-1) (Human herpes simplex virus 1).
   4846..4894    -  polyA_signal   HSV TK poly(A) signal: herpes simplex virus thymidine kinase polyadenylation signal (Cole and Stacy, 1985)
   4936..5973    -  CDS            HygR: hygromycin B phosphotransferase confers resistance to hygromycin
   6016..6078    -  promoter       Mini-TK promoter: minimal herpes simplex virus (HSV) thymidine kinase promoter
   6067..6267    +  CDS            MDV035 (fragment): UL24_GAHVM - Protein inferred from homology: Swiss-Prot protein existence level 3. May play a role in the dispersal of host nucleolin from the nucleolus throughout the nucleus leading to a decrease in ribosome biogenesis. From Gallid herpesvirus 2 (strain Chicken/Md5/ATCC VR-987) (GaHV-2) (Marek's disease herpesvirus type 1).
   6388..6546    +  CDS            TcR (fragment): tetracycline efflux protein; tet; confers resistance to tetracycline
   6592..7180    -  rep_origin     ori: high-copy-number ColE1/pMB1/pBR322/pUC origin of replication
   7351..8211    -  CDS            AmpR: β-lactamase; bla; confers resistance to ampicillin, carbenicillin, and related antibiotics
   8212..8316    -  promoter       AmpR promoter: bla
   8429..8452    +  promoter       tet promoter (fragment): E. coli promoter for tetracycline efflux protein gene
   8455..8799    +  CDS            BRRF2_EBVB9 (fragment): Protein inferred from homology: Swiss-Prot protein existence level 3. From Epstein-Barr virus (strain B95-8) (HHV-4) (Human herpesvirus 4).
   8837..10762   +  CDS            EBNA1: Epstein-Barr nuclear antigen 1, also known as EBNA-1 crucial for latent viral infection, and for episomal amplification of vectors containing the oriP origin (Okita et al., 2013)
  10845..11063   +  CDS            gL (fragment): GL_EBVB9 - Experimental evidence at protein level: Swiss-Prot protein existence level 1. The heterodimer glycoprotein H-glycoprotein L is required for the fusion of viral and plasma membranes leading to virus entry into the host cell. Acts as a functional inhibitor of gH and maintains gH in an inhibited form. Upon binding to host integrins, gL dissociates from gH leading to activation of the viral fusion glycoproteins gB and gH. Fusion of EBV with B-lymphocytes requires the additional receptor- binding protein gp42, which forms a complex with gH/gL. The heterodimer gH/gL targets also host EPHA
  11064..12853   +  rep_origin     oriP: Epstein-Barr virus oriP replication origin (Yates et al., 2000)
  13299..14      +  misc_feature   MCS (fragment) (across the origin): pUC18/19 multiple cloning site
