[The description below was written by a language model from this plasmid's Addgene catalogue record and pLannotate feature annotations shown in this document.]
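Description:
pCEP4_HLA-flag-GRM3 C127A-VN is a mammalian expression plasmid built on the episomal pCEP4 backbone. In E. coli it is propagated through a ColE1/pUC-type origin and selected with ampicillin (AmpR under its own bla promoter). In mammalian cells it carries a hygromycin B phosphotransferase cassette driven by a minimal HSV thymidine kinase promoter and terminated by the HSV TK poly(A) signal. It also carries the Epstein-Barr virus oriP origin together with the EBNA1 gene, which allow the plasmid to replicate and persist as an extrachromosomal episome in permissive primate cells. Several short viral and bacterial gene fragments flagged by the automated annotation (rop, TcR, herpesvirus gH/gL, SV40 large T and others) appear to be backbone remnants rather than functional elements.

The payload, cloned between NheI and XhoI, is expressed from the CMV immediate early enhancer/promoter and terminated by the SV40 poly(A) signal. It encodes human metabotropic glutamate receptor 3 (GRM3/mGluR3), a G protein-coupled glutamate receptor, with a cysteine 127 to alanine substitution. A signal/leader peptide from HLA class I A-2 sits at the N-terminus, followed by a FLAG epitope, an arrangement that should direct the receptor into the secretory pathway and leave the tag on its extracellular N-terminus for detection. The C-terminus is fused to VN, the N-terminal half of Venus (residues 1-154, I152L). This non-fluorescent fragment is used in bimolecular fluorescence complementation, where signal is regained only when a partner carrying the complementary Venus fragment comes into close proximity, so the construct suits assays of receptor association. The record does not state why C127A was introduced. The sequenced record is 13,303 nt, somewhat shorter than the catalogued total of 13,721 bp.
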