Addgene plasmid #140449: pCEP4_HLA-flag-GRM3 C127A-VN
Purpose: Mammalian expression plasmid for FLAG-tagged mGluR3 fused to the N-terminal half of split fluorescent Venus (VN)
Depositing lab: Erik Procko. Depositing organization: University of Illinois at Urbana-Champaign.
Backbone
  Vector backbone: pCEP4
  Backbone size w/o insert (bp): 10169
  Total vector size (bp): 13721
  Vector type: Mammalian Expression
  Selectable markers: Hygromycin
Growth in bacteria
  Bacterial resistance: Ampicillin, 100 μg/mL
  Growth temperature: 37°C
  Growth strain: DH5alpha
  Copy number: Unknown
Gene/Insert
  Gene/Insert name: GRM3 (alt names: mGluR3; metabotropic glutamate receptor 3)
  Species: H. sapiens (human)
  Insert size (bp): 3132
  Mutation: Cysteine 127 to alanine
  Entrez Gene: GRM3 (a.k.a. GLUR3, GPRC1C, MGLUR3, mGlu3)
  Tag / fusion protein: Signal/leader sequence from HLA class I histocompatibility antigen A-2 alpha chain (HLA) (N terminal on insert) (N terminal on insert); FLAG tag (N terminal on insert); VN: Venus (I152L) N-terminal residues 1-154 (C terminal on insert) (C terminal on insert)
  Cloning method: Restriction Enzyme; 5′ cloning site NheI (not destroyed); 3′ cloning site XhoI (not destroyed)
  Sequencing primers: 5′ CMV_fwd; 3′ EBV_rev
Terms and licenses: Academic/Nonprofit Terms; Industry Terms: Not Available to Industry
How to cite: pCEP4_HLA-flag-GRM3 C127A-VN was a gift from Erik Procko (Addgene plasmid # 140449 ; http://n2t.net/addgene:140449 ; RRID:Addgene_140449)
