>Addgene plasmid #140449 | pCEP4_HLA-flag-GRM3 C127A-VN | depositor partial sequence | sequence record 272593 | Insert
GCTAGCGCCACCATGGCCGTCATGGCGCCCCGAACCCTCGTCCTGCTACTCTCGGGGGCCCTGGCCCTGA
CCCAGACCTGGGCGGGCTCCGACTACAAGGACGATGATGACAAGGGAGGATCCAGGAGAGAGATTAAAAT
AGAAGGTGACCTTGTTTTAGGGGGCCTGTTTCCTATTAACGAAAAAGGCACTGGAACTGAAGAATGTGGG
CGAATCAATGAAGACCGAGGGATTCAACGCCTGGAAGCCATGTTGTTTGCTATTGATGAAATCAACAAAG
ATGATTACTTGCTACCAGGAGTGAAGTTGGGTGTTCACATTTTGGATACATGTTCAAGGGATACCTATGC
ATTGGAGCAATCACTGGAGTTTGTCAGGGCATCTTTGACAAAAGTGGATGAAGCTGAGTATATGGCTCCT
GATGGATCCTATGCCATTCAAGAAAACATCCCACTTCTCATTGCAGGGGTCATTGGTGGCTCTTATAGCA
GTGTTTCCATACAGGTGGCAAACCTGCTGCGGCTCTTCCAGATCCCTCAGATCAGCTACGCATCCACCAG
CGCCAAACTCAGTGATAAGTCGCGCTATGATTACTTTGCCAGGACCGTGCCCCCCGACTTCTACCAGGCC
AAAGCCATGGCTGAGATCTTGCGCTTCTTCAACTGGACCTACGTGTCCACAGTAGCCTCCGAGGGTGATT
ACGGGGAGACAGGGATCGAGGCCTTCGAGCAGGAAGCCCGCCTGCGCAACATCTGCATCGCTACGGCGGA
GAAGGTGGGCCGCTCCAACATCCGCAAGTCCTACGACAGCGTGATCCGAGAACTGTTGCAGAAGCCCAAC
GCGCGCGTCGTGGTCCTCTTCATGCGCAGCGACGACTCGCGGGAGCTCATTGCGGCCGCCAGCCGCGCCA
ATGCCTCCTTCACCTGGGTGGCCAGCGACGGCTGGGGCGCGCAGGAGAGCATCATCAAGGGCAGCGAGCA
TGTGGCCTACGGCGCCATCACCCTGGAGCTGGCCTCCCAGCCTGTCCGCCAGTTCGACCGCTACTTCCAG
AGCCTCAACCCCTACAACAACCACCGCAACCCCTGGTTCCGGGACTTCTGGGAGCAAAAGTTTCAGTGCA
GCCTCCAGAACAAACGCAACCACAGGCGCGTCTGCGACAAGCACCTGGCCATCGACAGCAGCAACTACGA
GCAAGAGTCCAAGATCATGTTTGTGGTGAACGCGGTGTATGCCATGGCCCACGCTTTGCACAAAATGCAG
CGCACCCTCTGTCCCAACACTACCAAGCTTTGTGATGCTATGAAGATCCTGGATGGGAAGAAGTTGTACA
AGGATTACTTGCTGAAAATCAACTTCACGGCTCCATTCAACCCAAATAAAGATGCAGATAGCATAGTCAA
GTTTGACACTTTTGGAGATGGAATGGGGCGATACAACGTGTTCAATTTCCAAAATGTAGGTGGAAAGTAT
TCCTACTTGAAAGTTGGTCACTGGGCAGAAACCTTATCGCTAGATGTCAACTCTATCCACTGGTCCCGGA
ACTCAGTCCCCACTTCCCAGTGCAGCGACCCCTGTGCCCCCAATGAAATGAAGAATATGCAACCAGGGGA
TGTCTGCTGCTGGATTTGCATCCCCTGTGAACCGTACGAATACCTGGCTGATGAGTTTACCTGTATGGAT
TGTGGGTCTGGACAGTGGCCCACTGCAGACCTAACTGGATGCTATGACCTTCCTGAGGACTACATCAGGT
GGGAAGACGCCTGGGCCATTGGCCCAGTCACCATTGCCTGTCTGGGTTTTATGTGTACATGCATGGTTGT
AACTGTTTTTATCAAGCACAACAACACACCCTTGGTCAAAGCATCGGGCCGAGAACTCTGCTACATCTTA
TTGTTTGGGGTTGGCCTGTCATACTGCATGACATTCTTCTTCATTGCCAAGCCATCACCAGTCATCTGTG
CATTGCGCCGACTCGGGCTGGGGAGTTCCTTCGCTATCTGTTACTCAGCCCTGCTGACCAAGACAAACTG
CATTGCCCGCATCTTCGATGGGGTCAAGAATGGCGCTCAGAGGCCAAAATTCATCAGCCCCAGTTCTCAG
GTTTTCATCTGCCTGGGTCTGATCCTGGTGCAAATTGTGATGGTGTCTGTGTGGCTCATCCTGGAGGCCC
CAGGCACCAGGAGGTATACCCTTGCAGAGAAGCGGGAAACAGTCATCCTAAAATGCAATGTCAAAGATTC
CAGCATGTTGATCTCTCTTACCTACGATGTGATCCTGGTGATCTTATGCACTGTGTACGCCTTCAAAACG
CGGAAGTGCCCAGAAAATTTCAACGAAGCTAAGTTCATAGGTTTTACCATGTACACCACGTGCATCATCT
GGTTGGCCTTCCTCCCTATATTTTATGTGACATCAAGTGACTACAGAGTGCAGACGACAACCATGTGCAT
CTCTGTCAGCCTGAGTGGCTTTGTGGTCTTGGGCTGTTTGTTTGCACCCAAGGTTCACATCATCCTGTTT
CAACCCCAGAAGAATGTTGTCACACACAGACTGCACCTCAACAGGTTCAGTGTCAGTGGAACTGGGACCA
CATACTCTCAGTCCTCTGCAAGCACGTATGTGCCAACGGTGTGCAATGGGCGGGAAGTCCTCGACTCCAC
CACCTCATCTCTGGTGAGCAAGGGCGAGGAGCTGTTCACCGGGGTGGTGCCCATCCTGGTCGAGCTGGAC
GGCGACGTAAACGGCCACAAGTTCAGCGTGTCCGGCGAGGGCGAGGGCGATGCCACCTACGGCAAGCTGA
CCCTGAAGCTGATCTGCACCACCGGCAAGCTGCCCGTGCCCTGGCCCACCCTCGTGACCACCCTGGGCTA
CGGCCTGCAGTGCTTCGCCCGCTACCCCGACCACATGAAGCAGCACGACTTCTTCAAGTCCGCCATGCCC
GAAGGCTACGTCCAGGAGCGCACCATCTTCTTCAAGGACGACGGCAACTACAAGACCCGCGCCGAGGTGA
AGTTCGAGGGCGACACCCTGGTGAACCGCATCGAGCTGAAGGGCATCGACTTCAAGGAGGACGGCAACAT
CCTGGGGCACAAGCTGGAGTACAACTACAACAGCCACAACGTCTATCTGACCGCCTAACTCGAG
